>Addgene plasmid #240180 | pVF178 | addgene full sequence | sequence record 486442 | Addgene NGS Result
ACCCACGCTCACCGGCTCCAGATTTATCAGCAATAAACCAGCCAGCCGGAAGGGCCGAGCGCAGAAGTGG
TCCTGCAACTTTATCCGCCTCCATCCAGTCTATTAATTGTTGCCGGGAAGCTAGAGTAAGTAGTTCGCCA
GTTAATAGTTTGCGCAACGTTGTTGCCATTGCTACAGGCATCGTGGTGTCACGCTCGTCGTTTGGTATGG
CTTCATTCAGCTCCGGTTCCCAACGATCAAGGCGAGTTACATGATCCCCCATGTTGTGCAAAAAAGCGGT
TAGCTCCTTCGGTCCTCCGATCGTTGTCAGAAGTAAGTTGGCCGCAGTGTTATCACTCATGGTTATGGCA
GCACTGCATAATTCTCTTACTGTCATGCCATCCGTAAGATGCTTTTCTGTGACTGGTGAGTACTCAACCA
AGTCATTCTGAGAATAGTGTATGCGGCGACCGAGTTGCTCTTGCCCGGCGTCAATACGGGATAATACCGC
GCCACATAGCAGAACTTTAAAAGTGCTCATCATTGGAAAACGTTCTTCGGGGCGAAAACTCTCAAGGATC
TTACCGCTGTTGAGATCCAGTTCGATGTAACCCACTCGTGCACCCAACTGATCTTCAGCATCTTTTACTT
TCACCAGCGTTTCTGGGTGAGCAAAAACAGGAAGGCAAAATGCCGCAAAAAAGGGAATAAGGGCGACACG
GAAATGTTGAATACTCATACTCTTCCTTTTTCAATATTATTGAAGCATTTATCAGGGTTATTGTCTCATG
AGCGGATACATATTTGAATGTATTTAGAAAAATAAACAAATAGGGGTTCCGCGCACATTTCCCCGAAAAG
TGCCACCTAAATTGTAAGCGTTAATATTTTGTTAAAATTCGCGTTAAATTTTTGTTAAATCAGCTCATTT
TTTAACCAATAGGCCGAAATCGGCAAAATCCCTTATAAATCAAAAGAATAGACCGAGATAGGGT
[37 nt withheld, positions 975-1011]
AAAGAACGTGGACTCCAACGTCAAAGG
[49 nt withheld, positions 1039-1087]
T
[91 nt withheld, positions 1089-1179]
G
[124 nt withheld, positions 1181-1304]
CCCATTCGCCATTCAGGCTGCGCAACTGTTGGGAAGGGCGATCGGTGCGGGCCTCTTCGCTATTACGCCA
GCTGGCGAAAGGGGGATGTGCTGCAAGGCGATTAAGTTGGGTAACGCCAGGGTTTTCCCAGTCACGACGT
TGTAAAACGACGGCCAGTGAGCGCGCCTCGTTCATTCACGTTTTTGAACCCGTGGAGGACGGGCAGACTC
GCGGTGCAAATGTGTTTTACAGCGTGATGGAGCAGATGAAGATGCTCGACACGCTGCAGAACACGCAGCT
AGATTAACCCTAGAAAGATAATCATATTGTGACGTACGTTAAAGATAATCATGTGTAAAATTGACGCATG
TGTTTTATCGGTCTGTATATCGAGGTTTATTTATTAATTTGAATAGATATTAAGTTTTATTATATTTACA
CTTACATACTAATAATAAATTCAACAAACAATTTATTTATGTTTATTTATTTATTAAAAAAAACAAAAAC
TCAAAATTTCTTCTATAAAGTAACAAAACTTTTATGAGGGACAGCCCCCCCCCAAAGCCCCCAGGGATGT
AATTACGTCCCTCCCCCGCTAGGGGGCAGCAGCGAGCCGCCCGGGGCTCCGCTCCGGTCCGGCGCTCCCC
CCGCATCCCCGAGCCGGCAGCGTGCGGGGACAGCCCGGGCACGGGGAAGGTGGCACGGGATCGCTTTCCT
CTGAACGCTTCTCGCTGCTCTTTGAGCCTGCAGACACCTGGGGGGATACGGGGAAAAGGCGAACGCGTGG
GTAGGGGAGGCGCTTTTCCCAAGGCAGTCTGGAGCATGCGCTTTAGCAGCCCCGCTGGGCACTTGGCGCT
ACACAAGTGGCCTCTGGCCTCGCACACATTCCACATCCACCGGTAGGCGCCAACCGGCTCCGTTCTTTGG
TGGCCCCTTCGCGCCACCTTCTACTCCTCCCCTAGTCAGGAAGTTCCCCCCCGCCCCGCAGCTCGCGTCG
TGCAGGACGTGACAAATGGAAGTAGCACGTCTCACTAGTCTCGTGCAGATGGACAGCACCGCTGAGCAAT
GGAAGCGGGTAGGCCTTTGGGGCAGCGGCCAATAGCAGCTTTGCTCCTTCGCTTTCTGGGCTCAGAGGCT
GGGAAGGGGTGGGTCCGGGGGCGGGCTCAGGGGCGGGCTCAGGGGCGGGGCGGGCGCCCGAAGGTCCTCC
GGAGGCCCGGCATTCTGCACGCTTCAAAAGCGCACGTCTGCCGCGCTGTTCTCCTCTTCCTCATCTCCGG
GCCTTTCGACCTGCAGCCCAAGCTTCACCATGACCGAGTACAAGCCCACGGTGCGCCTCGCCACCCGCGA
CGACGTCCCCAGGGCCGTACGCACCCTCGCCGCCGCGTTCGCCGACTACCCCGCCACGCGCCACACCGTC
GATCCGGACCGCCACATCGAGCGGGTCACCGAGCTGCAAGAACTCTTCCTCACGCGCGTCGGGCTCGACA
TCGGCAAGGTGTGGGTCGCGGACGACGGCGCCGCGGTGGCGGTCTGGACCACGCCGGAGAGCGTCGAAGC
GGGGGCGGTGTTCGCCGAGATCGGCCCGCGCATGGCCGAGTTGAGCGGTTCCCGGCTGGCCGCGCAGCAA
CAGATGGAAGGCCTCCTGGCGCCGCACCGGCCCAAGGAGCCCGCGTGGTTCCTGGCCACCGTCGGCGTCT
CGCCCGACCACCAGGGCAAGGGTCTGGGCAGCGCCGTCGTGCTCCCCGGAGTGGAGGCGGCCGAGCGCGC
CGGGGTGCCCGCCTTCCTGGAGACCTCCGCGCCCCGCAACCTCCCCTTCTACGAGCGGCTCGGCTTCACC
GTCACCGCCGACGTCGAGGTGCCCGAAGGACCGCGCACCTGGTGCATGACCCGCAAGCCCGGTGCCTGAG
CGGCCCGTTTAAACCCGCTGATCAGCCTCGACTGTGCCTTCTAGTTGCCAGCCATCTGTTGTTTGCCCCT
CCCCCGTGCCTTCCTTGACCCTGGAAGGTGCCACTCCCACTGTCCTTTCCTAATAAAATGAGGAAATTGC
ATCGCATTGTCTGAGTAGGTGTCATTCTATTCTGGGGGGTGGGGTGGGGCAGGACAGCAAGGGGGAGGAT
TGGGAAGACAATAGCAGGCATGCTGGGGATGCGGTGGGCTCTATGGCTTCTGAGGCGGAACGCGATATGT
ACGGGCCAGATATACGCGTCGCAGAACAAACGCCCAGAACCGAAGGCCGGAGCCCAGACGCCGCAGCAGC
CCAGCCTGCGTTGTAACCCGGTCCCCATAGCAACCAACTACCGCAGACTACTCTCGCAAGCGCTGTTCTG
CTTGTGACCCGGACCGGCTTCTCTTCCGCTTCCGGTCCCACAATCCTCTGTCGGCCTAGAAGAGCTTTGC
ATTGTGGGAGCTCCTTCCTTTCTCGCTCCCCGGCCATCTTGGCGGCTGGTGTTGGTGAGTGAGCTCTGCG
GGGTAAACGATTAGGCGGCTCGGGGAGCTCCGCTAGCTGGTGTTTGACGCTCTGGATTATAATCCTCTCT
TCTGTCCTCTGTGTATGCTAGGTTGGGGGTTGTCCCGCACCTAGAGCTAGCGCCCAGCTTAAGCCACCAT
GGACGAGCCGCCGGCAAGCGAAGCGGCTGCCGAACAAGCAGCTGGTGAGCCGTGCGACGCAGACGCGGCG
GCTGCTACCGATATAGAGGACATGGCCCAAGCGATAAACAACCAAGACAGTGATGCCCCTGGTGCAGCTG
ATCCACCCGCAGCGGGAAGCGGCGCAGGAGGGACAGACGGATCCGGCAGCATGGCCGAGATCGGAACCGG
CTTCCCTTTCGACCCTCACTACGTGGAGGTGCTGGGAGAACGGATGCACTACGTGGACGTGGGACCTAGA
GACGGAACACCAGTGCTGTTCCTGCACGGAAACCCCACAAGCAGCTACGTCTGGCGGAACATCATCCCCC
ACGTGGCCCCTACACACAGATGTATCGCCCCAGACCTGATCGGCATGGGAAAGAGCGACAAGCCCGACCT
GGGCTACTTCTTCGACGACCACGTGCGGTTCATGGACGCTTTCATCGAGGCCCTGGGACTGGAAGAGGTG
GTGCTGGTCATCCACGATTGGGGAAGCGCTCTGGGCTTCCATTGGGCCAAGAGGAACCCAGAGAGGGTCA
AGGGCATCGCCTTCATGGAGTTCATCCGGCCTATCCCCACTTGGGACGAGTGGCCAGAATTCGCCAGGGA
GACCTTCCAGGCTTTCAGAACCACCGACGTGGGCAGGAAGCTGATCATCGACCAGAACGTGTTCATCGAG
GGAACCCTGCCTATGGGAGTCGTGAGACCTCTGACCGAGGTGGAGATGGACCACTACAGGGAGCCCTTCC
TGAACCCAGTGGACAGAGAGCCTCTGTGGAGATTCCCCAACGAGCTGCCTATCGCCGGAGAACCAGCCAA
TATCGTGGCCCTGGTGGAGGAGTACATGGATTGGCTGCACCAGAGCCCCGTGCCTAAGCTGCTGTTTTGG
GGCACACCAGGAGTGCTGATTCCTCCAGCAGAAGCCGCTAGACTGGCCAAAAGCCTGCCTAATTGCAAGG
CCGTGGACATCGGCCCAGGACTGAATCTGCTGCAGGAGGACAACCCCGACCTGATTGGAAGCGAGATTGC
CCGGTGGCTCAGTACCCTGGAGATCAGCGGCAGCGCTGGCTCTGCTGGAGACATGAGAGCTGCCAACCTT
TGGCCAAGCCCGCTCATGATCAAACGCTCTAAGAAGAACAGCCTGGCCTTGTCCCTGACGGCCGACCAGA
TGGTCAGTGCCTTGTTGGATGCTGAGCCCCCCATACTCTATTCCGAGTATGATCCTACCAGACCCTTCAG
TGAAGCTTCGATGATGGGCTTACTGACCAACCTGGCAGACAGGGAGCTGGTTCACATGATCAACTGGGCG
AAGAGGGTGCCAGGCTTTGTGGATTTGACCCTCCATGATCAGGTCCACCTTCTAGAATGTGCCTGGCTAG
AGATCCTGATGATTGGTCTCGTCTGGCGCTCCATGGAGCACCCAGTGAAGCTACTGTTTGCTCCTAACTT
GCTCTTGGACAGGAACCAGGGAAAATGTGTAGAGGGCATGGTGGAGATCTTCGACATGCTGCTGGCTACA
TCATCTCGGTTCCGCATGATGAATCTGCAGGGAGAGGAGTTTGTGTGCCTCAAATCTATTATTTTGCTTA
ATTCTGGAGTGTACACATTTCTGTCCAGCACCCTGAAGTCTCTGGAAGAGAAGGACCATATCCACCGAGT
CCTGGACAAGATCACAGACACTTTGATCCACCTGATGGCCAAGGCAGGCCTGACCCTGCAGCAGCAGCAC
CAGCGGCTGGCCCAGCTCCTCCTCATCCTCTCCCACATCAGGCACATGAGTAACAAAGGCATGGAGCATC
TGTACAGCATGAAGTGCAAGAACGTGGTGCCCCTCTATGACCTGCTGCTGGAGATGCTGGACGCCCACCG
CCTACATGCGCCCACTAGCCGTGGAGGGGCATCCGTGGAGGAGACGGACCAAAGCCACTTGGCCACTGCG
GGCTCTACTTCATCGGGTACCTCTAGACCAGGCGAACGACCGTTTCAATGCCGGATATGTATGAGGAACT
TCTCCGAGGAGGCAAACTTGAGGCGCCACACCCGAACACATACAGGAGAAAAGCCATTCCAATGTCGAAT
TTGTATGCGCAATTTTTCAGATCACTCAAGCCTCAAGCGACACCTCCGCACACATACTGGTTCACAGAAG
CCCTTTCAGTGCAGGATTTGTATGCGCAACTTTAGCCAATCAGCGAACCTTTTGCGGCACACTAGAACGC
ATACAGGTGAGAAGCCTTTCCAGTGTCGCATCTGTATGCGGAACTTCAGCGACCCCAGTTCATTGAAGAG
GCATTTGCGAACTCACACCGGTTCTCAAAAACCTTTTCAGTGCCGAATTTGTATGCGCAACTTCAGCCAA
CAAACAAATTTGACGAGACACACGCGCACGCACACCGGGGAAAAACCGTTTCAATGTCGAATCTGCATGC
GCAATTTTAGCGATGCGACACAACTTGTTAGGCATCTGCGCACACACTTGCGGGGAAGCGGAGCTGGTAA
GCCTATCCCTAACCCTCTCCTCGGTCTCGATTCTACCTGAGTCGACAATCAACCTCTGGATTACAAAATT
TGTGAAAGATTGACTGGTATTCTTAACTATGTTGCTCCTTTTACGCTATGTGGATACGCTGCTTTAATGC
CTTTGTATCATGCGTTAACTAAACTTGTTTATTGCAGCTTATAATGGTTACAAATAAAGCAATAGCATCA
CAAATTTCACAAATAAAGCATTTTTTTCACTGCATTCTAGTTGTGGTTTGTCCAAACTCATCAATGTATC
TTATCATGTCTGGAATTGACTCAAATGATGTCAATTAGTCTATCAGAAGCTCATCTGGTCTCCCTTCCGG
GGGACAAGACATCCCTGTTTAATATTTAAACAGCAGTGTTCCCAAACTGGGTTCTTATATCCCTTGCTCT
GGTCAACCAGGTTGCAGGGTTTCCTGTCCTCACAGGAACGAAGTCCCTAAAGAAACAGTGGCAGCCAGGT
TTAGCCCCGGAATTGACTGGATTCCTTTTTTAGGGCCCATTGGTATGGCTTTTTCCCCGTATCCCCCCAG
GTGTCTGCAGGCTCAAAGAGCAGCGAGAAGCGTTCAGAGGAAAGCGATCCCGTGCCACCTTCCCCGTGCC
CGGGCTGTCCCCGCACGCTGCCGGCTCGGGGATGCGGGGGGAGCGCCGGACCGGAGCGGAGCCCCGGGCG
GCTCGCTGCTGCCCCCTAGCGGGGGAGGGACGTAATTACATCCCTGGGGGCTTTGGGGGGGGGCTGTCCC
TGATATCTATAACAAGAAAATATATATATAATAAGTTATCACGTAAGTAGAACATGAAATAACAATATAA
TTATCGTATGAGTTAAATCTTAAAAGTCACGTAAAAGATAATCATGCGTCATTTTGACTCACGCGGTCGT
TATAGTTCAAAATCAGTGACACTTACCGCATTGACAAGCACGCCTCACGGGAGCTCCAAGCGGCGACTGA
GATGTCCTAAATGCACAGCGACGGATTCGCGCTATTTAGAAAGAGAGAGCAATATTTCAAGAATGCATGC
GTCAATTTTACGCAGACTATCTTTCTAGGGTTAATCTAGCTGCATCAGGATCATATCGTCGGGTCTTTTT
TCCGGCTCAGTCATCGCCCAAGCTGGCGCTATCTGGGCATCGGGGAGGAAGAAGCCCGTGCCTTTTCCCG
CGAGGTTGAAGCGGCATGGAAAGAGTTTGCCGAGGATGACTGCTGCTGCATTGACGTTGAGCGAAAACGC
ACGTTTACCATGATGATTCGGGAAGGTGTGGCCATGCACGCCTTTAACGGTGAACTGTTCGTTCAGGCCA
CCTGGGATACCAGTTCGTCGCGGCTTTTCCGGACACAGTTCCGGATGGTCAGCCCGAAGCGCATCAGCAA
CCCGAACAATACCGGCGACAGCCGGAACTGCCGTGCCGGTGTGCAGATTAATGACAGCGGTGCGGCGCTG
GGATATTACGTCAGCGAGGACGGGTATCCTGGCTGGATGCCGCAGAAATGGACATGGATACCCCGTGAGT
TACCCGGCGGGCGCGCTTGGCGTAATCATGGTCATAGCTGTTTCCTGTGTGAAATTGTTATCCGCTCACA
ATTCCACACAACATACGAGCCGGAAGCATAAAGTGTAAAGCCTGGGGTGCCTAATGAGTGAGCTAACTCA
CATTAATTGCGTTGCGCTCACTGCCCGCTTTCCAGTCGGGAAACCTGTCGTGCCAGCTGCATTAATGAAT
CGGCCAACGCGCGGGGAGAGGCGGTTTGCGTATTGGGCGCTCTTCCGCTTCCTCGCTCACTGACTCGCTG
CGCTCGGTCGTTCGGCTGCGGCGAGCGGTATCAGCTCACTCAAAGGCGGTAATACGGTTATCCACAGAAT
CAGGGGATAACGCAGGAAAGAACATGTGAGCAAAAGGCCAGCAAAAGGCCAGGAACCGTAAAAAGGCCGC
GTTGCTGGCGTTTTTCCATAGGCTCCGCCCCCCTGACGAGCATCACAAAAATCGACGCTCAAGTCAGAGG
TGGCGAAACCCGACAGGACTATAAAGATACCAGGCGTTTCCCCCTGGAAGCTCCCTCGTGCGCTCTCCTG
TTCCGACCCTGCCGCTTACCGGATACCTGTCCGCCTTTCTCCCTTCGGGAAGCGTGGCGCTTTCTCATAG
CTCACGCTGTAGGTATCTCAGTTCGGTGTAGGTCGTTCGCTCCAAGCTGGGCTGTGTGCACGAACCCCCC
GTTCAGCCCGACCGCTGCGCCTTATCCGGTAACTATCGTCTTGAGTCCAACCCGGTAAGACACGACTTAT
CGCCACTGGCAGCAGCCACTGGTAACAGGATTAGCAGAGCGAGGTATGTAGGCGGTGCTACAGAGTTCTT
GAAGTGGTGGCCTAACTACGGCTACACTAGAAGAACAGTATTTGGTATCTGCGCTCTGCTGAAGCCAGTT
ACCTTCGGAAAAAGAGTTGGTAGCTCTTGATCCGGCAAACAAACCACCGCTGGTAGCGGTGGTTTTTTTG
TTTGCAAGCAGCAGATTACGCGCAGAAAAAAAGGATCTCAAGAAGATCCTTTGATCTTTTCTACGGGGTC
TGACGCTCAGTGGAACGAAAACTCACGTTAAGGGATTTTGGTCATGAGATTATCAAAAAGGATCTTCACC
TAGATCCTTTTAAATTAAAAATGAAGTTTTAAATCAATCTAAAGTATATATGAGTAAACTTGGTCTGACA
GTTACCAATGCTTAATCAGTGAGGCACCTATCTCAGCGATCTGTCTATTTCGTTCATCCATAGTTGCCTG
ACTCCCCGTCGTGTAGATAACTACGATACGGGAGGGCTTACCATCTGGCCCCAGTGCTGCAATGATACCG
CGAG
Features (pLannotate 1.2.2; 22 found; start..end, strand, type, name):
    719..823     -  promoter       AmpR promoter: bla
    876..1304    -  rep_origin     f1 ori (sequence partly withheld): f1 bacteriophage origin of replication; arrow indicates direction of (+) strand synthesis
   1309..1464    -  CDS            lacZα (fragment): LacZα fragment of β-galactosidase; lacZ fragment
   1466..1585    +  CDS            B (fragment): PORTL_LAMBD - Experimental evidence at protein level: Swiss-Prot protein existence level 1. Forms the portal vertex of the capsid (PubMed:6228056, PubMed:6232391). This portal plays critical roles in head assembly, genome packaging, neck/tail attachment, and genome ejection (Probable). The portal protein multimerizes as a single ring-shaped homododecamer arranged around a central channel (PubMed:6232391). Binds to the terminase subunits to form the packaging machine (PubMed:7799432). From Escherichia phage lambda (Bacteriophage lambda).
   2073..2572    +  promoter       PGK promoter: mouse phosphoglycerate kinase 1 promoter
   2594..3193    +  CDS            PuroR: puromycin N-acetyltransferase; pac from Streptomyces alboniger; confers resistance to puromycin
   3226..3450    +  polyA_signal   bGH poly(A) signal: bovine growth hormone polyadenylation signal
   3893..4072    +  CDS            SREBF1 (fragment): SRBP1_HUMAN - Also known as BHLHD1, SREBP1 From Homo sapiens (Human).
   4085..4963    +  CDS            dhaA: DHAA_PSEPV - Experimental evidence at protein level: Swiss-Prot protein existence level 1. Catalyzes hydrolytic cleavage of carbon-halogen bonds in halogenated aliphatic compounds, leading to the formation of the corresponding primary alcohols, halide ions and protons. Has a broad substrate specificity, as it is able to dehalogenate mono- and di- chlorinated and brominated alkanes (up to at least C10), and the two isomers of 1,3-dichloropropene to 3-chloroallyl alcohol; the highest activity was found with 1,2-dibromoethane, while no activity was observed with the analog 1,2-dichloroethane. Fro
   4988..5869    +  CDS            ERT2 (fragment): mutated ligand-binding domain of the human estrogen receptor (Feil et al., 1997)
   6329..6345    +  CDS            ZFHD1 (DNA binding domain) (fragment): composite human DNA-binding domain composed of domains from the transcription factors Zif268 and Oct-1 (Pomerantz et al., 1995)
   6410..6450    +  CDS            V5 tag (fragment): epitope tag from simian virus 5
   6461..6567    +  misc_feature   WPRE (fragment): woodchuck hepatitis virus posttranscriptional regulatory element
   6576..6697    +  polyA_signal   SV40 poly(A) signal: SV40 polyadenylation signal
   6715..6807    +  ncRNA          G-CSF SLDE: Accession: RF00183 - G-CSF factor stem-loop destabilising element (SLDE)
   7504..7971    +  CDS            B (fragment): PORTL_LAMBD - Experimental evidence at protein level: Swiss-Prot protein existence level 1. Forms the portal vertex of the capsid (PubMed:6228056, PubMed:6232391). This portal plays critical roles in head assembly, genome packaging, neck/tail attachment, and genome ejection (Probable). The portal protein multimerizes as a single ring-shaped homododecamer arranged around a central channel (PubMed:6232391). Binds to the terminase subunits to form the packaging machine (PubMed:7799432). From Escherichia phage lambda (Bacteriophage lambda).
   8009..8025    -  protein_bind   lac operator: The lac repressor binds to the lac operator to inhibit transcription in E. coli. This inhibition can be relieved by adding lactose or isopropyl-β-D-thiogalactopyranoside (IPTG). lac repressor encoded by lacI
   8033..8063    -  promoter       lac promoter: promoter for the E. coli lac operon
   8078..8099    -  protein_bind   CAP binding site: CAP binding activates transcription in the presence of cAMP. E. coli catabolite activator protein
   8112..8204    -  CDS            lacI (fragment): lac repressor; lacI; The lac repressor binds to the lac operator to inhibit transcription in E. coli. This inhibition can be relieved by adding lactose or isopropyl-β-D-thiogalactopyranoside (IPTG).
   8387..8975    -  rep_origin     ori: high-copy-number ColE1/pMB1/pBR322/pUC origin of replication
   9146..718     -  CDS            AmpR (across the origin): β-lactamase; bla; confers resistance to ampicillin, carbenicillin, and related antibiotics
