[The description below was written by a language model from this plasmid's Addgene catalogue record and pLannotate feature annotations shown in this document.]
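Description:
pVF178 is a mammalian expression plasmid built on a PiggyBac backbone, meant to be used either as a transient expression vector or as transposon cargo for stable genomic insertion. In E. coli it is maintained as a high-copy plasmid through a ColE1/pUC-type origin and selected with ampicillin via the bla gene. An f1 origin and remnants of a lacZα/lac promoter cloning region are also present. The automated annotation does not call out the PiggyBac terminal repeats. It does label two flanking stretches as lambda phage portal protein fragments, which are probably incidental matches to spacer sequence rather than functional parts.

The annotated mammalian portion contains two units. The first is a selection cassette in which the mouse PGK promoter drives puromycin N-acetyltransferase, terminated by the bGH polyadenylation signal, allowing enrichment of cells that carry the cargo. The second encodes the synthetic fusion SREBP_FYL>A-HaloTag-ERD-ZF1. This consists of a short fragment of human SREBF1 carrying the recorded FYL>A mutation (by its name, alanine replacement of phenylalanine, tyrosine and leucine residues), a HaloTag (annotated as the dhaA haloalkane dehalogenase) for covalent ligand labelling, an estrogen receptor ligand-binding domain matching ERT2, and a zinc finger DNA-binding domain. A V5 epitope follows, then a short WPRE fragment and the SV40 poly(A) signal. The promoter driving this fusion is not identified in the feature table or catalogue fields.

This layout suggests a ligand-regulated synthetic transcription factor in which a mutant SREBP segment is tethered to a zinc finger target site, but the record states only the expression purpose, not the assay.
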