Addgene plasmid #240180: pVF178
Purpose: expression vector or PiggyBac-insertable cargo for expressing SREBP_FYL>A-HaloTag-ERD-ZF1
Depositing lab: Max Staller. Depositing organization: University of California, Berkeley.
Backbone
  Vector backbone: PiggyBac
  Vector type: Mammalian Expression
Growth in bacteria
  Bacterial resistance: Ampicillin, 100 μg/mL
  Growth temperature: 37°C
  Growth strain: DH5alpha
  Copy number: High Copy
Gene/Insert
  Gene/Insert name: SREBP_FYL>A-HaloTag-ERD-ZF1
  Species: Synthetic
  Mutation: FYL>A
  Cloning method: Gibson Cloning
Terms and licenses: Academic/Nonprofit Terms; Industry Terms: Not Available to Industry
How to cite: pVF178 was a gift from Max Staller (Addgene plasmid # 240180 ; http://n2t.net/addgene:240180 ; RRID:Addgene_240180)
